>Addgene plasmid #106273 | pcDNA-Flag-EcoCas5 | addgene full sequence | sequence record 246606 | Addgene NGS Result
GACGGATCGGGAGATCTCCCGATCCCCTATGGTGCACTCTCAGTACAATCTGCTCTGATGCCGCATAGTT
AAGCCAGTATCTGCTCCCTGCTTGTGTGTTGGAGGTCGCTGAGTAGTGCGCGAGCAAAATTTAAGCTACA
ACAAGGCAAGGCTTGACCGACAATTGCATGAAGAATCTGCTTAGGGTTAGGCGTTTTGCGCTGCTTCGCG
ATGTACGGGCCAGATATACGCGTTGACATTGATTATTGACTAGTTATTAATAGTAATCAATTACGGGGTC
ATTAGTTCATAGCCCATATATGGAGTTCCGCGTTACATAACTTACGGTAAATGGCCCGCCTGGCTGACCG
CCCAACGACCCCCGCCCATTGACGTCAATAATGACGTATGTTCCCATAGTAACGCCAATAGGGACTTTCC
ATTGACGTCAATGGGTGGAGTATTTACGGTAAACTGCCCACTTGGCAGTACATCAAGTGTATCATATGCC
AAGTACGCCCCCTATTGACGTCAATGACGGTAAATGGCCCGCCTGGCATTATGCCCAGTACATGACCTTA
TGGGACTTTCCTACTTGGCAGTACATCTACGTATTAGTCATCGCTATTACCATGGTGATGCGGTTTTGGC
AGTACATCAATGGGCGTGGATAGCGGTTTGACTCACGGGGATTTCCAAGTCTCCACCCCATTGACGTCAA
TGGGAGTTTGTTTTGGCACCAAAATCAACGGGACTTTCCAAAATGTCGTAACAACTCCGCCCCATTGACG
CAAATGGGCGGTAGGCGTGTACGGTGGGAGGTCTATATAAGCAGAGCTCTCTGGCTAACTAGAGAACCCA
CTGCTTACTGGCTTATCGAAATTAATACGACTCACTATAGGGAGACCCAAGCTGGCTAGCGCCGCCACCA
TGGATTACAAAGACGATGACGATAAGATGGCGCCTAAGAAAAAGAGGAAAGTACGGGGCATGCGATCATA
CTTGATCCTGCGGCTTGCAGGTCCTATGCAAGCCTGGGGGCAACCTACCTTTGAAGGTACTCGGCCGACT
GGCAGGTTCCCTACGCGGTCTGGTTTGCTCGGACTCCTCGGCGCCTGTTTGGGGATACAAAGGGATGACA
CTTCTTCCTTGCAGGCACTTTCCGAATCAGTCCAGTTCGCAGTGAGATGTGATGAACTCATACTGGACGA
CAGACGGGTGTCCGTAACTGGACTGAGGGACTATCATACTGTACTCGGCGCAAGAGAAGATTATCGAGGT
CTTAAGTCACATGAGACTATTCAGACATGGAGGGAATATTTGTGTGACGCCTCCTTCACGGTGGCCCTCT
GGCTTACACCACATGCAACTATGGTGATCTCAGAGCTTGAGAAAGCCGTTCTTAAACCTCGGTACACACC
ATATCTGGGGAGGCGGTCTTGCCCACTTACCCACCCGCTTTTCTTGGGGACTTGTCAGGCCAGCGATCCA
CAGAAGGCCTTGCTGAACTATGAACCCGTTGGTGGCGATATATACAGTGAAGAGAGCGTCACGGGCCATC
ACTTGAAGTTCACTGCTAGGGATGAGCCGATGATTACGCTCCCGAGACAGTTCGCTAGTAGGGAATGGTA
CGTTATTAAGGGGGGAATGGACGTTTCCCAATGAGTTTAAACCGCTGATCAGCCTCGACTGTGCCTTCTA
GTTGCCAGCCATCTGTTGTTTGCCCCTCCCCCGTGCCTTCCTTGACCCTGGAAGGTGCCACTCCCACTGT
CCTTTCCTAATAAAATGAGGAAATTGCATCGCATTGTCTGAGTAGGTGTCATTCTATTCTGGGGGGTGGG
GTGGGGCAGGACAGCAAGGGGGAGGATTGGGAAGACAATAGCAGGCATGCTGGGGATGCGGTGGGCTCTA
TGGCTTCTGAGGCGGAAAGAACCAGCTGGGGCTCTAGGGGGTATCCCC
[124 nt withheld, positions 1939-2062]
C
[91 nt withheld, positions 2064-2154]
A
[49 nt withheld, positions 2156-2204]
CCTTTGACGTTGGAGTCCACGTTCTTT
[37 nt withheld, positions 2232-2268]
ACCCTATCTCGGTCTATTCTTTTGATTTATAAGGGATTTTGCCGATTTCGGCCTATTGGTTAAAAAATGA
GCTGATTTAACAAAAATTTAACGCGAATTAATTCTGTGGAATGTGTGTCAGTTAGGGTGTGGAAAGTCCC
CAGGCTCCCCAGCAGGCAGAAGTATGCAAAGCATGCATCTCAATTAGTCAGCAACCAGGTGTGGAAAGTC
CCCAGGCTCCCCAGCAGGCAGAAGTATGCAAAGCATGCATCTCAATTAGTCAGCAACCATAGTCCCGCCC
CTAACTCCGCCCATCCCGCCCCTAACTCCGCCCAGTTCCGCCCATTCTCCGCCCCATGGCTGACTAATTT
TTTTTATTTATGCAGAGGCCGAGGCCGCCTCTGCCTCTGAGCTATTCCAGAAGTAGTGAGGAGGCTTTTT
TGGAGGCCTAGGCTTTTGCAAAAAGCTCCCGGGAGCTTGTATATCCATTTTCGGATCTGATCAAGAGACA
GGATGAGGATCGTTTCGCATGATTGAACAAGATGGATTGCACGCAGGTTCTCCGGCCGCTTGGGTGGAGA
GGCTATTCGGCTATGACTGGGCACAACAGACAATCGGCTGCTCTGATGCCGCCGTGTTCCGGCTGTCAGC
GCAGGGGCGCCCGGTTCTTTTTGTCAAGACCGACCTGTCCGGTGCCCTGAATGAACTGCAGGACGAGGCA
GCGCGGCTATCGTGGCTGGCCACGACGGGCGTTCCTTGCGCAGCTGTGCTCGACGTTGTCACTGAAGCGG
GAAGGGACTGGCTGCTATTGGGCGAAGTGCCGGGGCAGGATCTCCTGTCATCTCACCTTGCTCCTGCCGA
GAAAGTATCCATCATGGCTGATGCAATGCGGCGGCTGCATACGCTTGATCCGGCTACCTGCCCATTCGAC
CACCAAGCGAAACATCGCATCGAGCGAGCACGTACTCGGATGGAAGCCGGTCTTGTCGATCAGGATGATC
TGGACGAAGAGCATCAGGGGCTCGCGCCAGCCGAACTGTTCGCCAGGCTCAAGGCGCGCATGCCCGACGG
CGAGGATCTCGTCGTGACCCATGGCGATGCCTGCTTGCCGAATATCATGGTGGAAAATGGCCGCTTTTCT
GGATTCATCGACTGTGGCCGGCTGGGTGTGGCGGACCGCTATCAGGACATAGCGTTGGCTACCCGTGATA
TTGCTGAAGAGCTTGGCGGCGAATGGGCTGACCGCTTCCTCGTGCTTTACGGTATCGCCGCTCCCGATTC
GCAGCGCATCGCCTTCTATCGCCTTCTTGACGAGTTCTTCTGAGCGGGACTCTGGGGTTCGAAATGACCG
ACCAAGCGACGCCCAACCTGCCATCACGAGATTTCGATTCCACCGCCGCCTTCTATGAAAGGTTGGGCTT
CGGAATCGTTTTCCGGGACGCCGGCTGGATGATCCTCCAGCGCGGGGATCTCATGCTGGAGTTCTTCGCC
CACCCCAACTTGTTTATTGCAGCTTATAATGGTTACAAATAAAGCAATAGCATCACAAATTTCACAAATA
AAGCATTTTTTTCACTGCATTCTAGTTGTGGTTTGTCCAAACTCATCAATGTATCTTATCATGTCTGTAT
ACCGTCGACCTCTAGCTAGAGCTTGGCGTAATCATGGTCATAGCTGTTTCCTGTGTGAAATTGTTATCCG
CTCACAATTCCACACAACATACGAGCCGGAAGCATAAAGTGTAAAGCCTGGGGTGCCTAATGAGTGAGCT
AACTCACATTAATTGCGTTGCGCTCACTGCCCGCTTTCCAGTCGGGAAACCTGTCGTGCCAGCTGCATTA
ATGAATCGGCCAACGCGCGGGGAGAGGCGGTTTGCGTATTGGGCGCTCTTCCGCTTCCTCGCTCACTGAC
TCGCTGCGCTCGGTCGTTCGGCTGCGGCGAGCGGTATCAGCTCACTCAAAGGCGGTAATACGGTTATCCA
CAGAATCAGGGGATAACGCAGGAAAGAACATGTGAGCAAAAGGCCAGCAAAAGGCCAGGAACCGTAAAAA
GGCCGCGTTGCTGGCGTTTTTCCATAGGCTCCGCCCCCCTGACGAGCATCACAAAAATCGACGCTCAAGT
CAGAGGTGGCGAAACCCGACAGGACTATAAAGATACCAGGCGTTTCCCCCTGGAAGCTCCCTCGTGCGCT
CTCCTGTTCCGACCCTGCCGCTTACCGGATACCTGTCCGCCTTTCTCCCTTCGGGAAGCGTGGCGCTTTC
TCATAGCTCACGCTGTAGGTATCTCAGTTCGGTGTAGGTCGTTCGCTCCAAGCTGGGCTGTGTGCACGAA
CCCCCCGTTCAGCCCGACCGCTGCGCCTTATCCGGTAACTATCGTCTTGAGTCCAACCCGGTAAGACACG
ACTTATCGCCACTGGCAGCAGCCACTGGTAACAGGATTAGCAGAGCGAGGTATGTAGGCGGTGCTACAGA
GTTCTTGAAGTGGTGGCCTAACTACGGCTACACTAGAAGAACAGTATTTGGTATCTGCGCTCTGCTGAAG
CCAGTTACCTTCGGAAAAAGAGTTGGTAGCTCTTGATCCGGCAAACAAACCACCGCTGGTAGCGGTGGTT
TTTTTGTTTGCAAGCAGCAGATTACGCGCAGAAAAAAAGGATCTCAAGAAGATCCTTTGATCTTTTCTAC
GGGGTCTGACGCTCAGTGGAACGAAAACTCACGTTAAGGGATTTTGGTCATGAGATTATCAAAAAGGATC
TTCACCTAGATCCTTTTAAATTAAAAATGAAGTTTTAAATCAATCTAAAGTATATATGAGTAAACTTGGT
CTGACAGTTACCAATGCTTAATCAGTGAGGCACCTATCTCAGCGATCTGTCTATTTCGTTCATCCATAGT
TGCCTGACTCCCCGTCGTGTAGATAACTACGATACGGGAGGGCTTACCATCTGGCCCCAGTGCTGCAATG
ATACCGCGAGACCCACGCTCACCGGCTCCAGATTTATCAGCAATAAACCAGCCAGCCGGAAGGGCCGAGC
GCAGAAGTGGTCCTGCAACTTTATCCGCCTCCATCCAGTCTATTAATTGTTGCCGGGAAGCTAGAGTAAG
TAGTTCGCCAGTTAATAGTTTGCGCAACGTTGTTGCCATTGCTACAGGCATCGTGGTGTCACGCTCGTCG
TTTGGTATGGCTTCATTCAGCTCCGGTTCCCAACGATCAAGGCGAGTTACATGATCCCCCATGTTGTGCA
AAAAAGCGGTTAGCTCCTTCGGTCCTCCGATCGTTGTCAGAAGTAAGTTGGCCGCAGTGTTATCACTCAT
GGTTATGGCAGCACTGCATAATTCTCTTACTGTCATGCCATCCGTAAGATGCTTTTCTGTGACTGGTGAG
TACTCAACCAAGTCATTCTGAGAATAGTGTATGCGGCGACCGAGTTGCTCTTGCCCGGCGTCAATACGGG
ATAATACCGCGCCACATAGCAGAACTTTAAAAGTGCTCATCATTGGAAAACGTTCTTCGGGGCGAAAACT
CTCAAGGATCTTACCGCTGTTGAGATCCAGTTCGATGTAACCCACTCGTGCACCCAACTGATCTTCAGCA
TCTTTTACTTTCACCAGCGTTTCTGGGTGAGCAAAAACAGGAAGGCAAAATGCCGCAAAAAAGGGAATAA
GGGCGACACGGAAATGTTGAATACTCATACTCTTCCTTTTTCAATATTATTGAAGCATTTATCAGGGTTA
TTGTCTCATGAGCGGATACATATTTGAATGTATTTAGAAAAATAAACAAATAGGGGTTCCGCGCACATTT
CCCCGAAAAGTGCCACCTGACGTC
Features (pLannotate 1.2.2; 20 found; start..end, strand, type, name):
     28..80      -  misc_feature   bom (fragment): basis of mobility region from pBR322
    235..614     +  enhancer       CMV enhancer: human cytomegalovirus immediate early enhancer
    615..818     +  promoter       CMV promoter: human cytomegalovirus (CMV) immediate early promoter
    814..847     +  LTR            5' LTR (truncated) (fragment): truncated 5' long terminal repeat (LTR) from HIV-1
    863..881     +  promoter       T7 promoter: promoter for bacteriophage T7 RNA polymerase
    970..1641    +  CDS            casD: CAS5_ECOLI - Also known as cas5, ygcI. Experimental evidence at protein level: Swiss-Prot protein existence level 1. A component of Cascade, which participates in CRISPR interference, the third stage of CRISPR immunity. Cascade binds both crRNA and in a sequence-specific manner negatively supercoiled dsDNA target. This leads to the formation of an R-loop in which the crRNA binds the target DNA, displacing the noncomplementary strand. Cas3 is recruited to Cascade, nicks target DNA and then unwinds and cleaves the target, leading to DNA degradation and invader neutralization. CasCDE alone is als
   1669..1893    +  polyA_signal   bGH poly(A) signal: bovine growth hormone polyadenylation signal
   1897..1918    +  promoter       SV40 promoter (fragment): SV40 enhancer and early promoter
   1939..2367    +  rep_origin     f1 ori (sequence partly withheld): f1 bacteriophage origin of replication; arrow indicates direction of (+) strand synthesis
   2381..2710    +  promoter       SV40 promoter: SV40 enhancer and early promoter
   2777..3568    +  CDS            neo: KKA2_KLEPN - Also known as kan, nptII. Experimental evidence at protein level: Swiss-Prot protein existence level 1. Resistance to kanamycin, neomycin, paromomycin, ribostamycin, butirosin and gentamicin B. From Klebsiella pneumoniae.
   3592..3750    +  CDS            ble (fragment): BLE_KLEPN - Experimental evidence at protein level: Swiss-Prot protein existence level 1. Binding protein with a strong affinity to the bleomycin family of antibiotics. Binds to CL990; an antimitotic-antibiotic compound. From Klebsiella pneumoniae.
   3745..3866    +  polyA_signal   SV40 poly(A) signal: SV40 polyadenylation signal
   3939..3955    -  protein_bind   lac operator: The lac repressor binds to the lac operator to inhibit transcription in E. coli. This inhibition can be relieved by adding lactose or isopropyl-β-D-thiogalactopyranoside (IPTG). lac repressor encoded by lacI
   3963..3993    -  promoter       lac promoter: promoter for the E. coli lac operon
   4008..4029    -  protein_bind   CAP binding site: CAP binding activates transcription in the presence of cAMP. E. coli catabolite activator protein
   4042..4134    -  CDS            lacI (fragment): lac repressor; lacI; The lac repressor binds to the lac operator to inhibit transcription in E. coli. This inhibition can be relieved by adding lactose or isopropyl-β-D-thiogalactopyranoside (IPTG).
   4317..4905    -  rep_origin     ori: high-copy-number ColE1/pMB1/pBR322/pUC origin of replication
   5076..5936    -  CDS            AmpR: β-lactamase; bla; confers resistance to ampicillin, carbenicillin, and related antibiotics
   5937..6041    -  promoter       AmpR promoter: bla
