[The description below was written by a language model from this plasmid's Addgene catalogue record and pLannotate feature annotations shown in this document.]
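Description:
pcDNA-Flag-EcoCas5 is a roughly 6.1 kb mammalian expression plasmid built on a pcDNA backbone. It produces one subunit of the Escherichia coli type I-E CRISPR Cascade complex in human cells. The insert is a human codon-optimized casD (Cas5) coding sequence, fused at its N terminus to a Flag epitope for detection and to a nuclear localization signal that directs the bacterial protein to the nucleus. The feature table annotates only the casD reading frame itself. The gap between the upstream T7 promoter and the start of that annotation is consistent with the tag and NLS described in the catalogue entry, although they are not called as features. Transcription is driven by the human cytomegalovirus immediate early enhancer and promoter and terminated by the bovine growth hormone polyadenylation signal. The T7 promoter offers a priming site and the option of in vitro transcription.

The plasmid replicates in E. coli at high copy from a ColE1/pUC-type origin and is selected with ampicillin through the bla gene. An f1 origin is also present. For mammalian cells, an SV40 early promoter drives a neomycin phosphotransferase cassette ending in an SV40 poly(A) signal, which would allow G418 selection of stable transfectants. The short HIV-1 LTR, ble, lacI and extra SV40 promoter fragments in the annotation are most likely backbone remnants or software matches rather than functional elements.

Cas5 acts only as part of the multi-subunit Cascade complex, which binds crRNA and forms an R-loop at matching DNA. This plasmid is therefore meant to be co-delivered with constructs for the other Cascade components and a crRNA. The associated work used this system for targeted transcriptional modulation in human cells.
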