Addgene plasmid #106273: pcDNA-Flag-EcoCas5
Purpose: Encodes human codon optimized E.coli CRISPR Type I-E CasD with N-terminal fusion of Flag tag epitope and nuclear localization signal driven by CMV promoter
Depositing lab: Charles Gersbach. Depositing organization: Duke University. Publication: Targeted transcriptional modulation with type I CRISPR-Cas systems in human cells. Pickar-Oliver A, Black JB, Lewis MM, Mutchnick KJ, Klann TS, Gilcrest KA, Sitton MJ, Nelson CE, Barrera A, Bartelt LC, Reddy TE, Beisel CL, Barrangou R, Gersbach CA. Nat Biotechnol. 2019 Sep 23. pii: 10.1038/s41587-019-0235-7. doi: 10.1038/s41587-019-0235-7. PubMed 31548729.
Backbone
  Vector backbone: pcDNA
  Total vector size (bp): 6069
  Vector type: Mammalian Expression, CRISPR
Growth in bacteria
  Bacterial resistance: Ampicillin, 100 μg/mL
  Growth temperature: 37°C
  Growth strain: NEB Stable
  Copy number: High Copy
Gene/Insert
  Gene/Insert name: EcoCasD
  Promoter: CMV
  Tag / fusion protein: Flag, NLS (N terminal on insert)
  Cloning method: Gibson Cloning
  Sequencing primers: 5′ TAATACGACTCACTATAGG
Terms and licenses: Academic/Nonprofit Terms; Industry Terms: Not Available to Industry
How to cite: pcDNA-Flag-EcoCas5 was a gift from Charles Gersbach (Addgene plasmid # 106273 ; http://n2t.net/addgene:106273 ; RRID:Addgene_106273)
