>Addgene plasmid #106273 | pcDNA-Flag-EcoCas5 | depositor partial sequence | sequence record 241847 | Flag-EcoCasD
ATGGATTACAAAGACGATGACGATAAGATGGCGCCTAAGAAAAAGAGGAAAGTACGGGGCATGCGATCAT
ACTTGATCCTGCGGCTTGCAGGTCCTATGCAAGCCTGGGGGCAACCTACCTTTGAAGGTACTCGGCCGAC
TGGCAGGTTCCCTACGCGGTCTGGTTTGCTCGGACTCCTCGGCGCCTGTTTGGGGATACAAAGGGATGAC
ACTTCTTCCTTGCAGGCACTTTCCGAATCAGTCCAGTTCGCAGTGAGATGTGATGAACTCATACTGGACG
ACAGACGGGTGTCCGTAACTGGACTGAGGGACTATCATACTGTACTCGGCGCAAGAGAAGATTATCGAGG
TCTTAAGTCACATGAGACTATTCAGACATGGAGGGAATATTTGTGTGACGCCTCCTTCACGGTGGCCCTC
TGGCTTACACCACATGCAACTATGGTGATCTCAGAGCTTGAGAAAGCCGTTCTTAAACCTCGGTACACAC
CATATCTGGGGAGGCGGTCTTGCCCACTTACCCACCCGCTTTTCTTGGGGACTTGTCAGGCCAGCGATCC
ACAGAAGGCCTTGCTGAACTATGAACCCGTTGGTGGCGATATATACAGTGAAGAGAGCGTCACGGGCCAT
CACTTGAAGTTCACTGCTAGGGATGAGCCGATGATTACGCTCCCGAGACAGTTCGCTAGTAGGGAATGGT
ACGTTATTAAGGGGGGAATGGACGTTTCCCAATGA
